>Addgene plasmid #12971 | pGEX-2T-Cdc42-Q61L | addgene partial sequence | sequence record 19400 | 12971 with pGEX5'
GGATCTGGTTCCGCGTGGATCC
[552 nt withheld, positions 23-574]
AGCCGCAGGTGTGTGCTGCTATGAGGATCCCCGAATTCCCGGGTCGACTCGAGCGGCCGCATCGTGACTG
ACTGACGATCTGCCTCGCGCGTTTCGGTGATGACGGTGAAAACCTCTGACACATGCAGCTCCCGGAGACG
GTCACAGCTTGTCTGTAAGCGGATGCCGGGAGC
