[The description below was written by a language model from this plasmid's Addgene catalogue record.]
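Description:
pGEX-2T-Cdc42-Q61L is a bacterial expression plasmid built on the pGEX-2T backbone (about 4.9 kb without insert) for producing human Cdc42 as a glutathione S-transferase fusion protein in E. coli. It is maintained as a high-copy plasmid under ampicillin selection. The record gives no feature table, so the promoter and origin are not explicitly listed. pGEX-series vectors generally drive the GST fusion from an IPTG-inducible tac promoter with a vector-borne lacI repressor, and pGEX-2T places a thrombin cleavage site between GST and the cloned protein so the tag can be removed after purification.

The insert is a 576 bp human CDC42 coding sequence (also known as CDC42Hs or G25K), cloned into the BamHI site at both ends, with both sites preserved. Because a single enzyme was used, the fragment can be excised with BamHI, and its orientation depends on the clone rather than being forced by the cloning strategy. GST is fused at the N terminus and is supplied by the backbone. The insert carries the Q61L substitution, which the record describes as constitutively active. In Rho-family and Ras-like GTPases, this change in the switch II region impairs GTP hydrolysis and so holds the protein in its GTP-bound, signalling-competent state.

The record does not state a specific purpose. A construct of this kind is typically used to purify recombinant active Cdc42 on glutathione resin for in vitro work such as effector-binding and pull-down assays, biochemical studies of downstream targets, or comparison with wild-type and dominant-negative forms of the GTPase.
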