Addgene plasmid #12971: pGEX-2T-Cdc42-Q61L
Depositing lab: Gary Bokoch. Depositing organization: Scripps California (The Scripps Research Institute).
Backbone
  Vector backbone: pGEX-2T
  Backbone size w/o insert (bp): 4900
  Vector type: Bacterial Expression
Growth in bacteria
  Bacterial resistance: Ampicillin, 100 μg/mL
  Growth temperature: 37°C
  Growth strain: DH5alpha
  Copy number: High Copy
Gene/Insert
  Gene/Insert name: Cdc42 constitutively active (alt name: Cdc42)
  Species: H. sapiens (human)
  Insert size (bp): 576
  Mutation: Q61L Constitutively active
  GenBank ID: M57298
  Entrez Gene: CDC42 (a.k.a. CDC42Hs, G25K, TKS)
  Tag / fusion protein: GST (N terminal on backbone)
  Cloning method: Restriction Enzyme; 5′ cloning site BamHI (not destroyed); 3′ cloning site BamHI (not destroyed)
  Sequencing primers: 5′ pGEX 5'; 3′ pGEX 3'
Terms and licenses: Academic/Nonprofit Terms; Industry Terms: Not Available to Industry
How to cite: pGEX-2T-Cdc42-Q61L was a gift from Gary Bokoch (Addgene plasmid # 12971 ; http://n2t.net/addgene:12971 ; RRID:Addgene_12971)
